Addgene plasmid #205493: pDRF1-GW yomTagBFP2-T2A-mCherry
Purpose: Expression of yomTagBFP2-T2A-mCherry in yeast
Depositing lab: Bas Teusink. Depositing organization: Vrije Universiteit Amsterdam. Publication: Side-by-Side Systematic Characterization of Novel FPs in Budding Yeast. Botman D, de Groot DH, Wehrens M, van Rossum K, Yska S, van der Kieft B, Albert V, Minghetti N, Goedhart J, Teusink B. ACS Synth Biol. 2026 Apr 1. doi: 10.1021/acssynbio.5c00676. PubMed 41919951.
Backbone
  Vector backbone: pDRF1-GW
  Vector type: Yeast Expression
Growth in bacteria
  Bacterial resistance: Ampicillin, 100 μg/mL
  Growth temperature: 37°C
  Growth strain: DH5alpha
  Copy number: High Copy
Gene/Insert
  Gene/Insert name: yomTagBFP2-T2A-mCherry
  Species: Synthetic
  Cloning method: Restriction Enzyme; 5′ cloning site unknown (unknown if destroyed); 3′ cloning site unknown (unknown if destroyed)
Terms and licenses: Academic/Nonprofit Terms; Industry Terms: Not Available to Industry
How to cite: pDRF1-GW yomTagBFP2-T2A-mCherry was a gift from Bas Teusink (Addgene plasmid # 205493 ; http://n2t.net/addgene:205493 ; RRID:Addgene_205493)
