[The description below was written by a language model from this plasmid's Addgene catalogue record and pLannotate feature annotations shown in this document.]
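Description:
pDRF1-GW yomTagBFP2-T2A-mCherry is an 8.4 kb yeast expression plasmid built on the pDRF1-GW Gateway-compatible backbone, designed as an E. coli/Saccharomyces cerevisiae shuttle vector. In bacteria it replicates from a high-copy ColE1/pUC-type origin and is selected through the AmpR β-lactamase gene. An f1 origin and remnants of a lac promoter/operator and lacZα region from the parental cloning vector are also present. In yeast it is maintained episomally by the 2μ origin, which normally gives multicopy propagation, and is selected by URA3 complementation of uracil auxotrophy, a marker that can also be counterselected with 5-FOA.

The payload lies between attB1 and attB2 sites, the scars typical of a Gateway expression clone, although the catalogue lists the cloning method as restriction enzyme with unknown sites. It is a synthetic open reading frame in which a TagBFP-family blue fluorescent protein (named yomTagBFP2, the prefix suggesting yeast codon optimisation) is followed by mCherry. The short gap between the two annotated coding regions corresponds to the T2A peptide named in the insert, though it is not annotated separately. A 2A sequence causes ribosomal skipping, so both proteins are made from one transcript as separate polypeptides in roughly equal amounts, allowing mCherry to act as an internal reference for the blue signal. An ADH1 terminator lies downstream. The yeast promoter driving the cassette is not identified in the record; only fragmentary yeast genomic matches are annotated upstream of attB1. The associated work concerns side-by-side characterisation of fluorescent proteins in budding yeast, which fits use of this construct for ratiometric benchmarking of mTagBFP2.
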