Features (pLannotate 1.2.2; 26 found; start..end, strand, type, name):
      3..257     -  CDS            BRP1 (fragment): BRP1_YEAST - Protein predicted: Swiss-Prot protein existence level 4. From Saccharomyces cerevisiae (strain ATCC 204508 / S288c) (Baker's yeast).
    359..375     -  promoter       ARG4 promoter (fragment): S. cerevisiae ARG4
    480..563     +  CDS            YG007_YEAST: Protein predicted: Swiss-Prot protein existence level 4. From Saccharomyces cerevisiae (strain ATCC 204508 / S288c) (Baker's yeast).
    800..824     +  protein_bind   attB1: mutant version of attB; recombination site for the Gateway® BP reaction BP Clonase™
    834..1526    +  CDS            TagBFP: TagBFP is a basic (constitutively fluorescent) blue fluorescent protein published in 2008, derived from Entacmaea quadricolor. It is reported to be a very rapidly-maturing monomer with very low acid sensitivity.
   1608..2315    +  CDS            mCherry: mCherry is a basic (constitutively fluorescent) red fluorescent protein published in 2004, derived from Discosoma sp.. It is reported to be a very rapidly-maturing monomer with low acid sensitivity.
   2328..2352    -  protein_bind   attB2: mutant version of attB; recombination site for the Gateway® BP reaction BP Clonase™
   2380..2406    +  misc_feature   MCS (fragment): pBluescript multiple cloning site
   2415..2433    -  promoter       T7 promoter: promoter for bacteriophage T7 RNA polymerase
   2434..2577    +  CDS            ADH1 (fragment): ADH1_YEAST - Also known as ADC1. Experimental evidence at protein level: Swiss-Prot protein existence level 1. This isozyme preferentially catalyzes the conversion of primary unbranched alcohols to their corresponding aldehydes. Also shows activity toward secondary alcohols. From Saccharomyces cerevisiae (strain ATCC 204508 / S288c) (Baker's yeast).
   2581..2768    +  terminator     ADH1 terminator: S. cerevisiae ADH1; transcription terminator for the S. cerevisiae alcohol dehydrogenase 1 (ADH1) gene
   2776..2933    +  CDS            lacZα (fragment): LacZα fragment of β-galactosidase; lacZ fragment
   2939..2990    -  misc_feature   bom (fragment): basis of mobility region from pBR322
   2995..3078    +  CDS            RAF1 (fragment): RAF_YEAST - Experimental evidence at transcript level: Swiss-Prot protein existence level 2. Antagonizes transcriptional repression of recombinase FLP by REP1-REP2. May play a role in plasmid partitioning. From Saccharomyces cerevisiae (strain ATCC 204508 / S288c) (Baker's yeast).
   3232..4578    -  rep_origin     2μ ori: yeast 2μ plasmid origin of replication
   4583..4599    -  promoter       tet promoter (fragment): E. coli promoter for tetracycline efflux protein gene
   4689..5492    -  CDS            URA3: orotidine-5'-phosphate decarboxylase, required for uracil biosynthesis; S. cerevisiae URA3; yeast auxotrophic marker, counterselectable with 5-fluoroorotic acid (5-FOA)
   5493..5708    -  promoter       URA3 promoter: S. cerevisiae URA3
   5819..5923    +  promoter       AmpR promoter: bla
   5924..6784    +  CDS            AmpR: β-lactamase; bla; confers resistance to ampicillin, carbenicillin, and related antibiotics
   6955..7543    +  rep_origin     ori: high-copy-number ColE1/pMB1/pBR322/pUC origin of replication
   7726..7818    +  CDS            lacI (fragment): lac repressor; lacI; The lac repressor binds to the lac operator to inhibit transcription in E. coli. This inhibition can be relieved by adding lactose or isopropyl-β-D-thiogalactopyranoside (IPTG).
   7831..7852    +  protein_bind   CAP binding site: CAP binding activates transcription in the presence of cAMP. E. coli catabolite activator protein
   7867..7897    +  promoter       lac promoter: promoter for the E. coli lac operon
   7905..7921    +  protein_bind   lac operator: The lac repressor binds to the lac operator to inhibit transcription in E. coli. This inhibition can be relieved by adding lactose or isopropyl-β-D-thiogalactopyranoside (IPTG). lac repressor encoded by lacI
   8002..8430    -  rep_origin     f1 ori (sequence partly withheld): f1 bacteriophage origin of replication; arrow indicates direction of (+) strand synthesis
>Addgene plasmid #205493 | pDRF1-GW yomTagBFP2-T2A-mCherry | addgene full sequence | sequence record 407586 | Addgene NGS Result
CAAGCTTCCTGAAACGGAGAAACATAAACAGGCATTGCTGGGATCACCCATACATCACTCTGTTTTGCCT
GACCTTTTCCGGTAATTTGAAAACAAACCCGGTCTCGAAGCGGAGATCCGGCGATAATTACCGCAGAAAT
AAACCCATACACGAGACGTAGAACCAGCCGCACATGGCCGGAGAAACTCCTGCGAGAATTTCGTAAACTC
GCGCGCATTGCATCTGTATTTCCTAATGCGGCACTTCCAGGCCTCGATCGAGACCGTTTATCCATTGCTT
TTTTGTTGTCTTTTTCCCTCGTTCACAGAAAGTCTGAAGAAGCTATAGTAGAACTATGAGCTTTTTTTGT
TTCTGTTTTCCTTTTTTTTTTTTTTACCTCTGTGGAAATTGTTACTCTCACACTCTTTAGTTCGTTTGTT
TGTTTTGTTTATTCCAATTATGACCGGTGACGAAACGTGGTCGATGGTGGGTACCGCTTATGCTCCCCTC
CATTAGTTTCGATTATATAAAAAGGCCAAATATTGTATTATTTTCAAATGTCCTATCATTATCGTCTAAC
ATCTAATTTCTCTTAAATTTTTTCTCTTTCTTTCCTATAACACCAATAGTGAAAATCTTTTTTTCTTCTA
TATCTACAAAAACTTTTTTTTTCTATCAACCTCGTTGATAAATTTTTTCTTTAACAATCGTTAATAATTA
ATTAATTGGAAAATAACCATTTTTTCTCTCTTTTATACACACATTCAAAAGAAAGAAAAAAAATATACCC
CAGCCTCGACTAGTGAATTCGCGGCCATCACAAGTTTGTACAAAAAAGCAGGCTGCTAGCATGATGAGTG
AGTTGATTAAGGAAAACATGCACATGAAGTTGTACATGGAAGGAACAGTAGATAATCATCATTTCAAATG
TACGTCAGAAGGTGAGGGCAAACCTTATGAAGGAACTCAAACTATGAGAATTAAAGTCGTTGAGGGTGGC
CCACTACCATTTGCATTCGATATCCTCGCAACATCTTTTCTGTATGGTTCTAAAACCTTTATCAACCATA
CACAAGGCATACCAGATTTCTTTAAGCAATCATTTCCTGAAGGTTTCACATGGGAAAGAGTAACTACCTA
TGAAGATGGTGGTGTCCTTACAGCTACTCAAGACACGTCTTTGCAGGATGGTTGTTTAATCTACAATGTT
AAGATAAGAGGAGTGAACTTTACATCCAATGGACCAGTCATGCAAAAGAAAACTCTAGGTTGGGAGGCAT
TCACAGAAACTTTGTACCCAGCCGATGGGGGCTTAGAAGGGAGAAATGACATGGCTTTAAAACTGGTTGG
CGGTAGCCATTTGATTGCGAACGCTAAAACAACCTACAGAAGCAAAAAGCCAGCTAAAAATCTTAAGATG
CCTGTATACTACGTGGATTACAGATTAGAAAGGAAGGAAGCTAATAATGAAACTTACGTTGAACAGCACG
AGGTGGCCGTTGCCCGTTATTGCGACCTTCCTTCAAAATTGGGACACAAACTAAACTCCGGAGAGGGCAG
AGGAAGTCTTCTAACATGCGGTGACGTGGAGGAGAATCCCGGCCCTGGGGATCCACCGGTCGCCACCATG
GTGAGCAAGGGCGAGGAGGATAACATGGCCATCATCAAGGAGTTCATGCGCTTCAAGGTGCACATGGAGG
GCTCCGTGAACGGCCACGAGTTCGAGATCGAGGGCGAGGGCGAGGGCCGCCCCTACGAGGGCACCCAGAC
CGCCAAGCTGAAGGTGACCAAGGGTGGCCCCCTGCCCTTCGCCTGGGACATCCTGTCCCCTCAGTTCATG
TACGGCTCCAAGGCCTACGTGAAGCACCCCGCCGACATCCCCGACTACTTGAAGCTGTCCTTCCCCGAGG
GCTTCAAGTGGGAGCGCGTGATGAACTTCGAGGACGGCGGCGTGGTGACCGTGACCCAGGACTCCTCCCT
GCAGGACGGCGAGTTCATCTACAAGGTGAAGCTGCGCGGCACCAACTTCCCCTCCGACGGCCCCGTAATG
CAGAAGAAGACCATGGGCTGGGAGGCCTCCTCCGAGCGGATGTACCCCGAGGACGGCGCCCTGAAGGGCG
AGATCAAGCAGAGGCTGAAGCTGAAGGACGGCGGCCACTACGACGCTGAGGTCAAGACCACCTACAAGGC
CAAGAAGCCCGTGCAGCTGCCCGGCGCCTACAACGTCAACATCAAGTTGGACATCACCTCCCACAACGAG
GACTACACCATCGTGGAACAGTACGAACGCGCCGAGGGCCGCCACTCCACCGGCGGCATGGACGAGCTGT
ACAAGTAAAGCGGCCGCACCCAGCTTTCTTGTACAAAGTGGTGTAGTTAATTCATGATGGCCGCTGCAGG
TCGACCTCGAGGGGGGGCCCGGTACCCAATTCGCCCTATAGTGAGTCGTATTACGCGCGGATCCAGCTTT
GGACTTCTTCGCCAGAGGTTTGGTCAAGTCTCCAATCAAGGTTGTCGGCTTGTCTACCTTGCCAGAAATT
TACGAAAAGATGGAAAAGGGTCAAATCGTTGGTAGATACGTTGTTGACACTTCTAAATAAGCGAATTTCT
TATGATTTATGATTTTTATTATTAAATAAGTTATAAAAAAAATAAGTGTATACAAATTTTAAAGTGACTC
TTAGGTTTTAAAACGAAAATTCTTATTCTTGAGTAACTCTTTCCTGTAGGTCAGGTTGCTTTCTCAGGTA
TAGCATGAGGTCGCTCTTATTGACCACACCTCTACCGGCATGCCAATTCACTGGCCGTCGTTTTACAACG
TCGTGACTGGGAAAACCCTGGCGTTACCCAACTTAATCGCCTTGCAGCACATCCCCCTTTCGCCAGCTGG
CGTAATAGCGAAGAGGCCCGCACCGATCGCCCTTCCCAACAGTTGCGCAGCCTGAATGGCGAATGGCGCC
TGATGCGGTATTTTCTCCTTACGCATCTGTGCGGTATTTCACACCGCATAATCGGATCGTACTTGTTACC
CATCATTGAATTTTGAACATCCGAACCTGGAAGTTTTCCCTGAAACAGATAGTATATTTGAACCTGTATA
ATAATATATAGTCTAGCGCTTTACGGAAGACAATGTATGTATTTCGGTTCCTGGAGAAACTATTGCATCT
ATTGCATAGGTAATCTTGCACGTCGCATCCCCGGTTCATTTTCTGCGTTTCCATCTTGCACTTCAATAGC
ATATCTTTGTTAACGAAGCATCTGTGCTTCATTTTGTAGAACAAAAATGCAACGCGAGAGCGCTAATTTT
TCAAACAAAGAATCTGAGCTGCATTTTTACAGAACAGAAATGCAACGCGAAAGCGCTATTTTACCAACGA
AGAATCTGTGCTTCATTTTTGTAAAACAAAAATGCAACGCGAGAGCGCTAATTTTTCAAACAAAGAATCT
GAGCTGCATTTTTACAGAACAGAAATGCAACGCGAGAGCGCTATTTTACCAACAAAGAATCTATACTTCT
TTTTTGTTCTACAAAAATGCATCCCGAGAGCGCTATTTTTCTAACAAAGCATCTTAGATTACTTTTTTTC
TCCTTTGTGCGCTCTATAATGCAGTCTCTTGATAACTTTTTGCACTGTAGGTCCGTTAAGGTTAGAAGAA
GGCTACTTTGGTGTCTATTTTCTCTTCCATAAAAAAAGCCTGACTCCACTTCCCGCGTTTACTGATTACT
AGCGAAGCTGCGGGTGCATTTTTTCAAGATAAAGGCATCCCCGATTATATTCTATACCGATGTGGATTGC
GCATACTTTGTGAACAGAAAGTGATAGCGTTGATGATTCTTCATTGGTCAGAAAATTATGAACGGTTTCT
TCTATTTTGTCTCTATATACTACGTATAGGAAATGTTTACATTTTCGTATTGTTTTCGATTCACTCTATG
AATAGTTCTTACTACAATTTTTTTGTCTAAAGAGTAATACTAGAGATAAACATAAAAAATGTAGAGGTCG
AGTTTAGATGCAAGTTCAAGGAGCGAAAGGTGGATGGGTAGGTTATATAGGGATATAGCACAGAGATATA
TAGCAAAGAGATACTTTTGAGCAATGTTTGTGGAAGCGGTATTCGCAATATTTTAGTAGCTCGTTACAGT
CCGGTGCGTTTTTGGTTTTTTGAAAGTGCGTCTTCAGAGCGCTTTTGGTTTTCAAAAGCGCTCTGAAGTT
CCTATACTTTCTAGCTAGAGAATAGGAACTTCGGAATAGGAACTTCAAAGCGTTTCCGAAAACGAGCGCT
TCCGAAAATGCAACGCGAGCTGCGCACATACAGCTCACTGTTCACGTCGCACCTATATCTGCGTGTTGCC
TGTATATATATATACATGAGAAGAACGGCATAGTGCGTGTTTATGCTTAAATGCGTACTTATATGCGTCT
ATTTATGTAGGATGAAAGGTAGTCTAGTACCTCCTGTGATATTATCCCATTCCATGCGGGGTATCGTATG
CTTCCTTCAGCACTACCCTTTAGCTGTTCTATATGCTGCCACTCCTCAATTGGATTAGTCTCATCCTTCA
ATGCTATCATTTCCTTTGATATTGGATCGATCCGATGATAAGCTGTCAAACATGAGAATTGGGTAATAAC
TGATATAATTAAATTGAAGCTCTAATTTGTGAGTTTAGTATACATGCATTTACTTATAATACAGTTTTTT
AGTTTTGCTGGCCGCATCTTCTCAAATATGCTTCCCAGCCTGCTTTTCTGTAACGTTCACCCTCTACCTT
AGCATCCCTTCCCTTTGCAAATAGTCCTCTTCCAACAATAATAATGTCAGATCCTGTAGAGACCACATCA
TCCACGGTTCTATACTGTTGACCCAATGCGTCTCCCTTGTCATCTAAACCCACACCGGGTGTCATAATCA
ACCAATCGTAACCTTCATCTCTTCCACCCATGTCTCTTTGAGCAATAAAGCCGATAACAAAATCTTTGTC
GCTCTTCGCAATGTCAACAGTACCCTTAGTATATTCTCCAGTAGATAGGGAGCCCTTGCATGACAATTCT
GCTAACATCAAAAGGCCTCTAGGTTCCTTTGTTACTTCTTCTGCCGCCTGCTTCAAACCGCTAACAATAC
CTGGGCCCACCACACCGTGTGCATTCGTAATGTCTGCCCATTCTGCTATTCTGTATACACCCGCAGAGTA
CTGCAATTTGACTGTATTACCAATGTCAGCAAATTTTCTGTCTTCGAAGAGTAAAAAATTGTACTTGGCG
GATAATGCCTTTAGCGGCTTAACTGTGCCCTCCATGGAAAAATCAGTCAAGATATCCACATGTGTTTTTA
GTAAACAAATTTTGGGACCTAATGCTTCAACTAACTCCAGTAATTCCTTGGTGGTACGAACATCCAATGA
AGCACACAAGTTTGTTTGCTTTTCGTGCATGATATTAAATAGCTTGGCAGCAACAGGACTAGGATGAGTA
GCAGCACGTTCCTTATATGTAGCTTTCGACATGATTTATCTTCGTTTCCTGCATGTTTTTGTTCTGTGCA
GTTGGGTTAAGAATACTGGGCAATTTCATGTTTCTTCAACACTACATATGCGTATATATACCAATCTAAG
TCTGTGCTCCTTCCTTCGTTCTTCCTTCTGTTCGGAGATTACCGAATCAAAAAAATTTCAAGGAAACCGA
AATCAAAAAAAAGAATAAAAAAAAAATGATGAATTGAAAAGCTAATTCTTGAAGACGAAAGGGCCTCGTG
ATACGCCTATTTTTATAGGTTAATGTCATGATAATAATGGTTTCTTAGACGTCAGGTGGCACTTTTCGGG
GAAATGTGCGCGGAACCCCTATTTGTTTATTTTTCTAAATACATTCAAATATGTATCCGCTCATGAGACA
ATAACCCTGATAAATGCTTCAATAATATTGAAAAAGGAAGAGTATGAGTATTCAACATTTCCGTGTCGCC
CTTATTCCCTTTTTTGCGGCATTTTGCCTTCCTGTTTTTGCTCACCCAGAAACGCTGGTGAAAGTAAAAG
ATGCTGAAGATCAGTTGGGTGCACGAGTGGGTTACATCGAACTGGATCTCAACAGCGGTAAGATCCTTGA
GAGTTTTCGCCCCGAAGAACGTTTTCCAATGATGAGCACTTTTAAAGTTCTGCTATGTGGCGCGGTATTA
TCCCGTATTGACGCCGGGCAAGAGCAACTCGGTCGCCGCATACACTATTCTCAGAATGACTTGGTTGAGT
ACTCACCAGTCACAGAAAAGCATCTTACGGATGGCATGACAGTAAGAGAATTATGCAGTGCTGCCATAAC
CATGAGTGATAACACTGCGGCCAACTTACTTCTGACAACGATCGGAGGACCGAAGGAGCTAACCGCTTTT
TTGCACAACATGGGGGATCATGTAACTCGCCTTGATCGTTGGGAACCGGAGCTGAATGAAGCCATACCAA
ACGACGAGCGTGACACCACGATGCCTGTAGCAATGGCAACAACGTTGCGCAAACTATTAACTGGCGAACT
ACTTACTCTAGCTTCCCGGCAACAATTAATAGACTGGATGGAGGCGGATAAAGTTGCAGGACCACTTCTG
CGCTCGGCCCTTCCGGCTGGCTGGTTTATTGCTGATAAATCTGGAGCCGGTGAGCGTGGGTCTCGCGGTA
TCATTGCAGCACTGGGGCCAGATGGTAAGCCCTCCCGTATCGTAGTTATCTACACGACGGGGAGTCAGGC
AACTATGGATGAACGAAATAGACAGATCGCTGAGATAGGTGCCTCACTGATTAAGCATTGGTAACTGTCA
GACCAAGTTTACTCATATATACTTTAGATTGATTTAAAACTTCATTTTTAATTTAAAAGGATCTAGGTGA
AGATCCTTTTTGATAATCTCATGACCAAAATCCCTTAACGTGAGTTTTCGTTCCACTGAGCGTCAGACCC
CGTAGAAAAGATCAAAGGATCTTCTTGAGATCCTTTTTTTCTGCGCGTAATCTGCTGCTTGCAAACAAAA
AAACCACCGCTACCAGCGGTGGTTTGTTTGCCGGATCAAGAGCTACCAACTCTTTTTCCGAAGGTAACTG
GCTTCAGCAGAGCGCAGATACCAAATACTGTTCTTCTAGTGTAGCCGTAGTTAGGCCACCACTTCAAGAA
CTCTGTAGCACCGCCTACATACCTCGCTCTGCTAATCCTGTTACCAGTGGCTGCTGCCAGTGGCGATAAG
TCGTGTCTTACCGGGTTGGACTCAAGACGATAGTTACCGGATAAGGCGCAGCGGTCGGGCTGAACGGGGG
GTTCGTGCACACAGCCCAGCTTGGAGCGAACGACCTACACCGAACTGAGATACCTACAGCGTGAGCTATG
AGAAAGCGCCACGCTTCCCGAAGGGAGAAAGGCGGACAGGTATCCGGTAAGCGGCAGGGTCGGAACAGGA
GAGCGCACGAGGGAGCTTCCAGGGGGAAACGCCTGGTATCTTTATAGTCCTGTCGGGTTTCGCCACCTCT
GACTTGAGCGTCGATTTTTGTGATGCTCGTCAGGGGGGCGGAGCCTATGGAAAAACGCCAGCAACGCGGC
CTTTTTACGGTTCCTGGCCTTTTGCTGGCCTTTTGCTCACATGTTCTTTCCTGCGTTATCCCCTGATTCT
GTGGATAACCGTATTACCGCCTTTGAGTGAGCTGATACCGCTCGCCGCAGCCGAACGACCGAGCGCAGCG
AGTCAGTGAGCGAGGAAGCGGAAGAGCGCCCAATACGCAAACCGCCTCTCCCCGCGCGTTGGCCGATTCA
TTAATGCAGCTGGCACGACAGGTTTCCCGACTGGAAAGCGGGCAGTGAGCGCAACGCAATTAATGTGAGT
TAGCTCACTCATTAGGCACCCCAGGCTTTACACTTTATGCTTCCGGCTCGTATGTTGTGTGGAATTGTGA
GCGGATAACAATTTCACACAGGAAACAGCTATGACCATGATTACGCCAAGCTTACCGCATCAGGAAATTG
TAAGCGTTAATATTTTGTTAAAATTCGCGTTAAATTTTTGTTAAATCAGCTCATTTTTTAACCAATAGGC
CGAAATCGGCAAAATCCCTTATAAATCAAAAGAATAGACCGAGATAGGGT
[37 nt withheld, positions 8101-8137]
AAAGAACGTGGACTCCAACGTCAAAGG
[49 nt withheld, positions 8165-8213]
T
[91 nt withheld, positions 8215-8305]
G
[124 nt withheld, positions 8307-8430]
CCATTCGC
